>Addgene plasmid #121918 | pX330-TP53-2 | addgene full sequence | sequence record 234944 | Addgene NGS Result
GAGGGCCTATTTCCCATGATTCCTTCATATTTGCATATACGATACAAGGCTGTTAGAGAGATAATTGGAA
TTAATTTGACTGTAAACACAAAGATATTAGTACAAAATACGTGACGTAGAAAGTAATAATTTCTTGGGTA
GTTTGCAGTTTTAAAATTATGTTTTAAAATGGACTATCATATGCTTACCGTAACTTGAAAGTATTTCGAT
TTCTTGGCTTTATATATCTTGTGGAAAGGACGAAACACCGGGAGAGGAGCTGGTGTTGTGTTTTAGAGCT
AGAAATAGCAAGTTAAAATAAGGCTAGTCCGTTATCAACTTGAAAAAGTGGCACCGAGTCGGTGCTTTTT
TGTTTTAGAGCTAGAAATAGCAAGTTAAAATAAGGCTAGTCCGTTTTTAGCGCGTGCGCCAATTCTGCAG
ACAAATGGCTCTAGAGGTACCCGTTACATAACTTACGGTAAATGGCCCGCCTGGCTGACCGCCCAACGAC
CCCCGCCCATTGACGTCAATAGTAACGCCAATAGGGACTTTCCATTGACGTCAATGGGTGGAGTATTTAC
GGTAAACTGCCCACTTGGCAGTACATCAAGTGTATCATATGCCAAGTACGCCCCCTATTGACGTCAATGA
CGGTAAATGGCCCGCCTGGCATTGTGCCCAGTACATGACCTTATGGGACTTTCCTACTTGGCAGTACATC
TACGTATTAGTCATCGCTATTACCATGGTCGAGGTGAGCCCCACGTTCTGCTTCACTCTCCCCATCTCCC
CCCCCTCCCCACCCCCAATTTTGTATTTATTTATTTTTTAATTATTTTGTGCAGCGATGGGGGCGGGGGG
GGGGGGGGGGCGGGGCGAGGGGCGGGGCGGGGCGAGGCGGAGAGGTGCGGCGGCAGCCAATCAGAGCGGC
GCGCTCCGAAAGTTTCCTTTTATGGCGAGGCGGCGGCGGCGGCGGCCCTATAAAAAGCGAAGCGCGCGGC
GGGCGGGAGTCGCTGCGCGCTGCCTTCGCCCCGTGCCCCGCTCCGCCGCCGCCTCGCGCCGCCCGCCCCG
GCTCTGACTGACCGCGTTACTCCCACAGGTGAGCGGGCGGGACGGCCCTTCTCCTCCGGGCTGTAATTAG
CTGAGCAAGAGGTAAGGGTTTAAGGGATGGTTGGTTGGTGGGGTATTAATGTTTAATTACCTGGAGCACC
TGCCTGAAATCACTTTTTTTCAGGTTGGACCGGTGCCACCATGGACTATAAGGACCACGACGGAGACTAC
AAGGATCATGATATTGATTACAAAGACGATGACGATAAGATGGCCCCAAAGAAGAAGCGGAAGGTCGGTA
TCCACGGAGTCCCAGCAGCCGACAAGAAGTACAGCATCGGCCTGGACATCGGCACCAACTCTGTGGGCTG
GGCCGTGATCACCGACGAGTACAAGGTGCCCAGCAAGAAATTCAAGGTGCTGGGCAACACCGACCGGCAC
AGCATCAAGAAGAACCTGATCGGAGCCCTGCTGTTCGACAGCGGCGAAACAGCCGAGGCCACCCGGCTGA
AGAGAACCGCCAGAAGAAGATACACCAGACGGAAGAACCGGATCTGCTATCTGCAAGAGATCTTCAGCAA
CGAGATGGCCAAGGTGGACGACAGCTTCTTCCACAGACTGGAAGAGTCCTTCCTGGTGGAAGAGGATAAG
AAGCACGAGCGGCACCCCATCTTCGGCAACATCGTGGACGAGGTGGCCTACCACGAGAAGTACCCCACCA
TCTACCACCTGAGAAAGAAACTGGTGGACAGCACCGACAAGGCCGACCTGCGGCTGATCTATCTGGCCCT
GGCCCACATGATCAAGTTCCGGGGCCACTTCCTGATCGAGGGCGACCTGAACCCCGACAACAGCGACGTG
GACAAGCTGTTCATCCAGCTGGTGCAGACCTACAACCAGCTGTTCGAGGAAAACCCCATCAACGCCAGCG
GCGTGGACGCCAAGGCCATCCTGTCTGCCAGACTGAGCAAGAGCAGACGGCTGGAAAATCTGATCGCCCA
GCTGCCCGGCGAGAAGAAGAATGGCCTGTTCGGAAACCTGATTGCCCTGAGCCTGGGCCTGACCCCCAAC
TTCAAGAGCAACTTCGACCTGGCCGAGGATGCCAAACTGCAGCTGAGCAAGGACACCTACGACGACGACC
TGGACAACCTGCTGGCCCAGATCGGCGACCAGTACGCCGACCTGTTTCTGGCCGCCAAGAACCTGTCCGA
CGCCATCCTGCTGAGCGACATCCTGAGAGTGAACACCGAGATCACCAAGGCCCCCCTGAGCGCCTCTATG
ATCAAGAGATACGACGAGCACCACCAGGACCTGACCCTGCTGAAAGCTCTCGTGCGGCAGCAGCTGCCTG
AGAAGTACAAAGAGATTTTCTTCGACCAGAGCAAGAACGGCTACGCCGGCTACATTGACGGCGGAGCCAG
CCAGGAAGAGTTCTACAAGTTCATCAAGCCCATCCTGGAAAAGATGGACGGCACCGAGGAACTGCTCGTG
AAGCTGAACAGAGAGGACCTGCTGCGGAAGCAGCGGACCTTCGACAACGGCAGCATCCCCCACCAGATCC
ACCTGGGAGAGCTGCACGCCATTCTGCGGCGGCAGGAAGATTTTTACCCATTCCTGAAGGACAACCGGGA
AAAGATCGAGAAGATCCTGACCTTCCGCATCCCCTACTACGTGGGCCCTCTGGCCAGGGGAAACAGCAGA
TTCGCCTGGATGACCAGAAAGAGCGAGGAAACCATCACCCCCTGGAACTTCGAGGAAGTGGTGGACAAGG
GCGCTTCCGCCCAGAGCTTCATCGAGCGGATGACCAACTTCGATAAGAACCTGCCCAACGAGAAGGTGCT
GCCCAAGCACAGCCTGCTGTACGAGTACTTCACCGTGTATAACGAGCTGACCAAAGTGAAATACGTGACC
GAGGGAATGAGAAAGCCCGCCTTCCTGAGCGGCGAGCAGAAAAAGGCCATCGTGGACCTGCTGTTCAAGA
CCAACCGGAAAGTGACCGTGAAGCAGCTGAAAGAGGACTACTTCAAGAAAATCGAGTGCTTCGACTCCGT
GGAAATCTCCGGCGTGGAAGATCGGTTCAACGCCTCCCTGGGCACATACCACGATCTGCTGAAAATTATC
AAGGACAAGGACTTCCTGGACAATGAGGAAAACGAGGACATTCTGGAAGATATCGTGCTGACCCTGACAC
TGTTTGAGGACAGAGAGATGATCGAGGAACGGCTGAAAACCTATGCCCACCTGTTCGACGACAAAGTGAT
GAAGCAGCTGAAGCGGCGGAGATACACCGGCTGGGGCAGGCTGAGCCGGAAGCTGATCAACGGCATCCGG
GACAAGCAGTCCGGCAAGACAATCCTGGATTTCCTGAAGTCCGACGGCTTCGCCAACAGAAACTTCATGC
AGCTGATCCACGACGACAGCCTGACCTTTAAAGAGGACATCCAGAAAGCCCAGGTGTCCGGCCAGGGCGA
TAGCCTGCACGAGCACATTGCCAATCTGGCCGGCAGCCCCGCCATTAAGAAGGGCATCCTGCAGACAGTG
AAGGTGGTGGACGAGCTCGTGAAAGTGATGGGCCGGCACAAGCCCGAGAACATCGTGATCGAAATGGCCA
GAGAGAACCAGACCACCCAGAAGGGACAGAAGAACAGCCGCGAGAGAATGAAGCGGATCGAAGAGGGCAT
CAAAGAGCTGGGCAGCCAGATCCTGAAAGAACACCCCGTGGAAAACACCCAGCTGCAGAACGAGAAGCTG
TACCTGTACTACCTGCAGAATGGGCGGGATATGTACGTGGACCAGGAACTGGACATCAACCGGCTGTCCG
ACTACGATGTGGACCATATCGTGCCTCAGAGCTTTCTGAAGGACGACTCCATCGACAACAAGGTGCTGAC
CAGAAGCGACAAGAACCGGGGCAAGAGCGACAACGTGCCCTCCGAAGAGGTCGTGAAGAAGATGAAGAAC
TACTGGCGGCAGCTGCTGAACGCCAAGCTGATTACCCAGAGAAAGTTCGACAATCTGACCAAGGCCGAGA
GAGGCGGCCTGAGCGAACTGGATAAGGCCGGCTTCATCAAGAGACAGCTGGTGGAAACCCGGCAGATCAC
AAAGCACGTGGCACAGATCCTGGACTCCCGGATGAACACTAAGTACGACGAGAATGACAAGCTGATCCGG
GAAGTGAAAGTGATCACCCTGAAGTCCAAGCTGGTGTCCGATTTCCGGAAGGATTTCCAGTTTTACAAAG
TGCGCGAGATCAACAACTACCACCACGCCCACGACGCCTACCTGAACGCCGTCGTGGGAACCGCCCTGAT
CAAAAAGTACCCTAAGCTGGAAAGCGAGTTCGTGTACGGCGACTACAAGGTGTACGACGTGCGGAAGATG
ATCGCCAAGAGCGAGCAGGAAATCGGCAAGGCTACCGCCAAGTACTTCTTCTACAGCAACATCATGAACT
TTTTCAAGACCGAGATTACCCTGGCCAACGGCGAGATCCGGAAGCGGCCTCTGATCGAGACAAACGGCGA
AACCGGGGAGATCGTGTGGGATAAGGGCCGGGATTTTGCCACCGTGCGGAAAGTGCTGAGCATGCCCCAA
GTGAATATCGTGAAAAAGACCGAGGTGCAGACAGGCGGCTTCAGCAAAGAGTCTATCCTGCCCAAGAGGA
ACAGCGATAAGCTGATCGCCAGAAAGAAGGACTGGGACCCTAAGAAGTACGGCGGCTTCGACAGCCCCAC
CGTGGCCTATTCTGTGCTGGTGGTGGCCAAAGTGGAAAAGGGCAAGTCCAAGAAACTGAAGAGTGTGAAA
GAGCTGCTGGGGATCACCATCATGGAAAGAAGCAGCTTCGAGAAGAATCCCATCGACTTTCTGGAAGCCA
AGGGCTACAAAGAAGTGAAAAAGGACCTGATCATCAAGCTGCCTAAGTACTCCCTGTTCGAGCTGGAAAA
CGGCCGGAAGAGAATGCTGGCCTCTGCCGGCGAACTGCAGAAGGGAAACGAACTGGCCCTGCCCTCCAAA
TATGTGAACTTCCTGTACCTGGCCAGCCACTATGAGAAGCTGAAGGGCTCCCCCGAGGATAATGAGCAGA
AACAGCTGTTTGTGGAACAGCACAAGCACTACCTGGACGAGATCATCGAGCAGATCAGCGAGTTCTCCAA
GAGAGTGATCCTGGCCGACGCTAATCTGGACAAAGTGCTGTCCGCCTACAACAAGCACCGGGATAAGCCC
ATCAGAGAGCAGGCCGAGAATATCATCCACCTGTTTACCCTGACCAATCTGGGAGCCCCTGCCGCCTTCA
AGTACTTTGACACCACCATCGACCGGAAGAGGTACACCAGCACCAAAGAGGTGCTGGACGCCACCCTGAT
CCACCAGAGCATCACCGGCCTGTACGAGACACGGATCGACCTGTCTCAGCTGGGAGGCGACAAAAGGCCG
GCGGCCACGAAAAAGGCCGGCCAGGCAAAAAAGAAAAAGTAAGAATTCCTAGAGCTCGCTGATCAGCCTC
GACTGTGCCTTCTAGTTGCCAGCCATCTGTTGTTTGCCCCTCCCCCGTGCCTTCCTTGACCCTGGAAGGT
GCCACTCCCACTGTCCTTTCCTAATAAAATGAGGAAATTGCATCGCATTGTCTGAGTAGGTGTCATTCTA
TTCTGGGGGGTGGGGTGGGGCAGGACAGCAAGGGGGAGGATTGGGAAGAGAATAGCAGGCATGCTGGGGA
GCGGCCGCAGGAACCCCTAGTGATGGAGTTGGCCACTCCCTCTCTGCGCGCTCGCTCGCTCACTGAGGCC
GGGCGACCAAAGGTCGCCCGACGCCCGGGCTTTGCCCGGGCGGCCTCAGTGAGCGAGCGAGCGCGCAGCT
GCCTGCAGGGGCGCCTGATGCGGTATTTTCTCCTTACGCATCTGTGCGGTATTTCACACCGCATA
[95 nt withheld, positions 5946-6040]
T
[46 nt withheld, positions 6042-6087]
C
[141 nt withheld, positions 6089-6229]
CCTTTGACGTTGGAGTCCACGTTCTTT
[37 nt withheld, positions 6257-6293]
ACTCTATCTCGGGCTATTCTTTTGATTTATAAGGGATTTTGCCGATTTCGGTCTATTGGTTAAAAAATGA
GCTGATTTAACAAAAATTTAACGCGAATTTTAACAAAATATTAACGTTTACAATTTTATGGTGCACTCTC
AGTACAATCTGCTCTGATGCCGCATAGTTAAGCCAGCCCCGACACCCGCCAACACCCGCTGACGCGCCCT
GACGGGCTTGTCTGCTCCCGGCATCCGCTTACAGACAAGCTGTGACCGTCTCCGGGAGCTGCATGTGTCA
GAGGTTTTCACCGTCATCACCGAAACGCGCGAGACGAAAGGGCCTCGTGATACGCCTATTTTTATAGGTT
AATGTCATGATAATAATGGTTTCTTAGACGTCAGGTGGCACTTTTCGGGGAAATGTGCGCGGAACCCCTA
TTTGTTTATTTTTCTAAATACATTCAAATATGTATCCGCTCATGAGACAATAACCCTGATAAATGCTTCA
ATAATATTGAAAAAGGAAGAGTATGAGTATTCAACATTTCCGTGTCGCCCTTATTCCCTTTTTTGCGGCA
TTTTGCCTTCCTGTTTTTGCTCACCCAGAAACGCTGGTGAAAGTAAAAGATGCTGAAGATCAGTTGGGTG
CACGAGTGGGTTACATCGAACTGGATCTCAACAGCGGTAAGATCCTTGAGAGTTTTCGCCCCGAAGAACG
TTTTCCAATGATGAGCACTTTTAAAGTTCTGCTATGTGGCGCGGTATTATCCCGTATTGACGCCGGGCAA
GAGCAACTCGGTCGCCGCATACACTATTCTCAGAATGACTTGGTTGAGTACTCACCAGTCACAGAAAAGC
ATCTTACGGATGGCATGACAGTAAGAGAATTATGCAGTGCTGCCATAACCATGAGTGATAACACTGCGGC
CAACTTACTTCTGACAACGATCGGAGGACCGAAGGAGCTAACCGCTTTTTTGCACAACATGGGGGATCAT
GTAACTCGCCTTGATCGTTGGGAACCGGAGCTGAATGAAGCCATACCAAACGACGAGCGTGACACCACGA
TGCCTGTAGCAATGGCAACAACGTTGCGCAAACTATTAACTGGCGAACTACTTACTCTAGCTTCCCGGCA
ACAATTAATAGACTGGATGGAGGCGGATAAAGTTGCAGGACCACTTCTGCGCTCGGCCCTTCCGGCTGGC
TGGTTTATTGCTGATAAATCTGGAGCCGGTGAGCGTGGAAGCCGCGGTATCATTGCAGCACTGGGGCCAG
ATGGTAAGCCCTCCCGTATCGTAGTTATCTACACGACGGGGAGTCAGGCAACTATGGATGAACGAAATAG
ACAGATCGCTGAGATAGGTGCCTCACTGATTAAGCATTGGTAACTGTCAGACCAAGTTTACTCATATATA
CTTTAGATTGATTTAAAACTTCATTTTTAATTTAAAAGGATCTAGGTGAAGATCCTTTTTGATAATCTCA
TGACCAAAATCCCTTAACGTGAGTTTTCGTTCCACTGAGCGTCAGACCCCGTAGAAAAGATCAAAGGATC
TTCTTGAGATCCTTTTTTTCTGCGCGTAATCTGCTGCTTGCAAACAAAAAAACCACCGCTACCAGCGGTG
GTTTGTTTGCCGGATCAAGAGCTACCAACTCTTTTTCCGAAGGTAACTGGCTTCAGCAGAGCGCAGATAC
CAAATACTGTTCTTCTAGTGTAGCCGTAGTTAGGCCACCACTTCAAGAACTCTGTAGCACCGCCTACATA
CCTCGCTCTGCTAATCCTGTTACCAGTGGCTGCTGCCAGTGGCGATAAGTCGTGTCTTACCGGGTTGGAC
TCAAGACGATAGTTACCGGATAAGGCGCAGCGGTCGGGCTGAACGGGGGGTTCGTGCACACAGCCCAGCT
TGGAGCGAACGACCTACACCGAACTGAGATACCTACAGCGTGAGCTATGAGAAAGCGCCACGCTTCCCGA
AGGGAGAAAGGCGGACAGGTATCCGGTAAGCGGCAGGGTCGGAACAGGAGAGCGCACGAGGGAGCTTCCA
GGGGGAAACGCCTGGTATCTTTATAGTCCTGTCGGGTTTCGCCACCTCTGACTTGAGCGTCGATTTTTGT
GATGCTCGTCAGGGGGGCGGAGCCTATGGAAAAACGCCAGCAACGCGGCCTTTTTACGGTTCCTGGCCTT
TTGCTGGCCTTTTGCTCACATGT
Features (pLannotate 1.2.2; 18 found; start..end, strand, type, name):
      1..241     +  promoter       U6 promoter: RNA polymerase III promoter for human U6 snRNA
    270..345     +  misc_RNA       gRNA scaffold: guide RNA scaffold for the Streptococcus pyogenes CRISPR/Cas9 system
    352..395     +  misc_RNA       gRNA scaffold (fragment): guide RNA scaffold for the Streptococcus pyogenes CRISPR/Cas9 system
    442..727     +  enhancer       CMV enhancer: human cytomegalovirus immediate early enhancer; contains an 18-bp deletion relative to the standard CMV enhancer
    729..985     +  promoter       chicken β-actin promoter: contains a 21-bp deletion relative to the standard chicken β-actin promoter
    986..1213    +  intron         hybrid intron: hybrid between chicken β-actin (CBA) and minute virus of mice (MMV) introns (Gray et al., 2011)
   1351..2952    +  CDS            Cas9(N): N-terminal portion of Streptococcus pyogenes Cas9 (Zetsche et al., 2015)
   2953..5451    +  CDS            Cas9(C): C-terminal portion of Streptococcus pyogenes Cas9 (Zetsche et al., 2015)
   5452..5499    +  CDS            nucleoplasmin NLS: bipartite nuclear localization signal from nucleoplasmin
   5533..5644    +  polyA_signal   bGH poly(A) signal: bovine growth hormone polyadenylation signal
   5749..5889    +  repeat_region  AAV2 ITR: inverted terminal repeat of adeno-associated virus serotype 2 inverted
   5894..5945    -  misc_feature   bom (fragment): basis of mobility region from pBR322
   5964..6419    +  rep_origin     f1 ori (sequence partly withheld): f1 bacteriophage origin of replication; arrow indicates direction of (+) strand synthesis
   6420..6469    -  misc_feature   bom (fragment): basis of mobility region from pBR322
   6571..6606    -  CDS            rop (fragment): Rop protein, which maintains plasmids at low copy number; rop
   6701..6805    +  promoter       AmpR promoter: bla
   6806..7666    +  CDS            AmpR: β-lactamase; bla; confers resistance to ampicillin, carbenicillin, and related antibiotics
   7837..8425    +  rep_origin     ori: high-copy-number ColE1/pMB1/pBR322/pUC origin of replication
