[The description below was written by a language model from this plasmid's Addgene catalogue record and pLannotate feature annotations shown in this document.]
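Description:
pX330-TP53-2 is an all-in-one CRISPR/Cas9 plasmid of about 8.5 kb, built on the pX330 backbone for expression in mammalian cells. It carries a single guide RNA directed against exon 9 of human TP53 (p53). According to the depositor, the guide was inserted into pX330 by Golden Gate assembly. In bacteria the plasmid replicates from a high-copy ColE1/pUC-type origin and is selected with ampicillin through the β-lactamase gene. An f1 phage origin is also present. No mammalian selection marker or fluorescent reporter appears in the feature table.

The construct holds two expression units in tandem. In the first, a human U6 RNA polymerase III promoter transcribes the TP53-targeting spacer, which lies in the unannotated gap between the promoter and the Streptococcus pyogenes gRNA scaffold to which it is fused. A second, partial scaffold fragment is annotated just downstream. In the second unit, a hybrid promoter (CMV enhancer, chicken β-actin promoter and a hybrid intron) drives S. pyogenes Cas9. The annotation software splits Cas9 into contiguous N- and C-terminal portions, but together they form one continuous coding region. This is followed by a C-terminal nucleoplasmin nuclear localization signal and a bovine growth hormone polyadenylation signal. An unannotated stretch precedes the Cas9 coding sequence, and the record does not describe its contents. Only one AAV2 ITR is annotated, so the table does not support treating this as an AAV packaging vector.

Transfecting the plasmid delivers both nuclease and guide, allowing cleavage and disruption of TP53. The associated publication concerns MDM2 and MDM4 dependencies in malignant rhabdoid tumors, which suggests the plasmid was used to generate p53-deficient cells.
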