Addgene plasmid #121918: pX330-TP53-2
Purpose: Encodes sgRNA targeting exon 9 of TP53
Depositing lab: William Hahn. Depositing organization: Dana-Farber Cancer Institute. Publication: MDM2 and MDM4 are Therapeutic Vulnerabilities in Malignant Rhabdoid Tumors. Howard TP, Arnoff TE, Song MR, Giacomelli AO, Wang X, Hong AL, Dharia NV, Wang S, Vazquez F, Pham MT, Morgan AM, Wachter F, Bird GH, Kugener G, Oberlick EM, Rees MG, Tiv HL, Hwang JH, Walsh KH, Cook A, Krill-Burger JM, Tsherniak A, Gokhale PC, Park PJ, Stegmaier K, Walensky LD, Hahn WC, Roberts CWM. Cancer Res. 2019 Feb 12. pii: 0008-5472.CAN-18-3066. doi: 10.1158/0008-5472.CAN-18-3066. PubMed 30755442.
Backbone
  Vector backbone: pX330 (Addgene #42230)
  Backbone manufacturer: Feng Zhang
  Backbone size w/o insert (bp): 8500
  Total vector size (bp): 8487
  Vector type: CRISPR
Growth in bacteria
  Bacterial resistance: Ampicillin, 100 μg/mL
  Growth temperature: 37°C
  Growth strain: DH5alpha
  Copy number: High Copy
Gene/Insert
  Gene/Insert name: TP53 (alt name: p53)
  gRNA/shRNA sequence: GGAGAGGAGCTGGTGTTGT
  Species: H. sapiens (human)
  Entrez Gene: TP53 (a.k.a. BCC7, BMFS5, LFS1, P53, TRP53)
  Promoter: U6
  Cloning method: Unknown
  Sequencing primers: 5′ gactatcatatgcttaccgt
Terms and licenses: Academic/Nonprofit Terms; Industry Terms: Not Available to Industry
Depositor comments: The sgRNA targeting TP53 was cloned into pX330 (Addgene #42230) using a Golden Gate Assembly reaction.
How to cite: pX330-TP53-2 was a gift from William Hahn (Addgene plasmid # 121918 ; http://n2t.net/addgene:121918 ; RRID:Addgene_121918)
